Addgene plasmid #178403: pOME0182
Purpose: Expresses KSHV K8.1 glycoprotein hyp tagged
Depositing lab: Dirk Dittmer. Depositing organization: University of North Carolina at Chapel Hill. Publication: Novel modulators of p53-signaling encoded by unknown genes of emerging viruses. Alzhanova D, Corcoran K, Bailey AG, Long K, Taft-Benz S, Graham RL, Broussard GS, Heise M, Neumann G, Halfmann P, Kawaoka Y, Baric RS, Damania B, Dittmer DP. PLoS Pathog. 2021 Jan 7;17(1):e1009033. doi: 10.1371/journal.ppat.1009033. eCollection 2021 Jan. PubMed 33411764.
Backbone
  Vector backbone: pDEST47
  Backbone size w/o insert (bp): 7780
  Vector type: Mammalian Expression
Growth in bacteria
  Bacterial resistance: Ampicillin, 100 μg/mL
  Growth temperature: 37°C
  Growth strain: DH5alpha
  Copy number: High Copy
Gene/Insert
  Gene/Insert name: KSHV K8.1
  Species: Kaposi's sarcoma-associated herpesvirus
  Insert size (bp): 788
  Tag / fusion protein: 3xFLAG (C terminal on insert)
  Cloning method: Unknown
  Sequencing primers: 5′ T7 promoter
Terms and licenses: Academic/Nonprofit Terms; Industry Terms: Not Available to Industry
Depositor comments: Sequences and further information can be found at https://www.med.unc.edu/orfeome/downloads/pome
How to cite: pOME0182 was a gift from Dirk Dittmer (Addgene plasmid # 178403 ; http://n2t.net/addgene:178403 ; RRID:Addgene_178403)
