[The description below was written by a language model from this plasmid's Addgene catalogue record and pLannotate feature annotations shown in this document.]
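Description:
pOME0182 is a mammalian expression plasmid that produces the K8.1 glycoprotein of Kaposi's sarcoma-associated herpesvirus (human herpesvirus 8) with a C-terminal 3xFLAG epitope tag. The catalogue lists pDEST47 as the backbone. The sequenced plasmid is 6,150 nt, smaller than the 7,780 bp quoted for the empty backbone, and the feature table shows no Gateway recombination sites or GFP, so the listed backbone does not fully account for the annotated layout. In E. coli the plasmid is maintained at high copy from a ColE1/pUC-type origin and selected with ampicillin through the β-lactamase gene and its own promoter. An f1 origin is also present, along with fragments of the lac promoter/operator region and of the pBR322 bom site that are vector remnants.

The expression cassette is driven by the human cytomegalovirus immediate early enhancer and promoter. A T7 promoter lies just upstream of the insert and serves as the sequencing primer site; it could also support in vitro transcription. The K8.1 coding sequence is annotated by homology to the GK18 isolate protein and runs directly into the 3xFLAG tag, allowing detection or immunoprecipitation with anti-FLAG antibodies. An inverted SP6 promoter and the bovine growth hormone polyadenylation signal follow. The short hit annotated as a truncated HIV-1 LTR fragment overlaps the end of the CMV promoter and is probably an annotation artefact. A separate SV40 early promoter drives the neomycin phosphotransferase gene, ending in an SV40 poly(A) signal, which permits G418 selection of stably transfected mammalian cells.

The plasmid belongs to a viral ORF expression collection and is associated with work screening genes of emerging viruses for modulators of p53 signalling.
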