Features (pLannotate 1.2.2; 22 found; start..end, strand, type, name):
     28..80      -  misc_feature   bom (fragment): basis of mobility region from pBR322
    235..614     +  enhancer       CMV enhancer: human cytomegalovirus immediate early enhancer
    615..818     +  promoter       CMV promoter: human cytomegalovirus (CMV) immediate early promoter
    814..847     +  LTR            5' LTR (truncated) (fragment): truncated 5' long terminal repeat (LTR) from HIV-1
    863..881     +  promoter       T7 promoter: promoter for bacteriophage T7 RNA polymerase
    907..1590    +  CDS            K8.1: K81_HHV8P - Protein inferred from homology: Swiss-Prot protein existence level 3. From Human herpesvirus 8 type P (isolate GK18) (HHV-8) (Kaposi's sarcoma-associated herpesvirus).
   1591..1656    +  CDS            3xFLAG: three tandem FLAG® epitope tags, followed by an enterokinase cleavage site
   1703..1721    -  promoter       SP6 promoter: promoter for bacteriophage SP6 RNA polymerase
   1747..1971    +  polyA_signal   bGH poly(A) signal: bovine growth hormone polyadenylation signal
   1975..1996    +  promoter       SV40 promoter (fragment): SV40 enhancer and early promoter
   2017..2445    +  rep_origin     f1 ori (sequence partly withheld): f1 bacteriophage origin of replication; arrow indicates direction of (+) strand synthesis
   2459..2788    +  promoter       SV40 promoter: SV40 enhancer and early promoter
   2855..3646    +  CDS            neo: KKA2_KLEPN - Also known as kan, nptII. Experimental evidence at protein level: Swiss-Prot protein existence level 1. Resistance to kanamycin, neomycin, paromomycin, ribostamycin, butirosin and gentamicin B. From Klebsiella pneumoniae.
   3670..3828    +  CDS            ble (fragment): BLE_KLEPN - Experimental evidence at protein level: Swiss-Prot protein existence level 1. Binding protein with a strong affinity to the bleomycin family of antibiotics. Binds to CL990; an antimitotic-antibiotic compound. From Klebsiella pneumoniae.
   3823..3944    +  polyA_signal   SV40 poly(A) signal: SV40 polyadenylation signal
   4017..4033    -  protein_bind   lac operator: The lac repressor binds to the lac operator to inhibit transcription in E. coli. This inhibition can be relieved by adding lactose or isopropyl-β-D-thiogalactopyranoside (IPTG). lac repressor encoded by lacI
   4041..4071    -  promoter       lac promoter: promoter for the E. coli lac operon
   4086..4107    -  protein_bind   CAP binding site: CAP binding activates transcription in the presence of cAMP. E. coli catabolite activator protein
   4120..4212    -  CDS            lacI (fragment): lac repressor; lacI; The lac repressor binds to the lac operator to inhibit transcription in E. coli. This inhibition can be relieved by adding lactose or isopropyl-β-D-thiogalactopyranoside (IPTG).
   4395..4983    -  rep_origin     ori: high-copy-number ColE1/pMB1/pBR322/pUC origin of replication
   5154..6014    -  CDS            AmpR: β-lactamase; bla; confers resistance to ampicillin, carbenicillin, and related antibiotics
   6015..6119    -  promoter       AmpR promoter: bla
>Addgene plasmid #178403 | pOME0182 | addgene full sequence | sequence record 351375 | Addgene NGS Result
GACGGATCGGGAGATCTCCCGATCCCCTATGGTGCACTCTCAGTACAATCTGCTCTGATGCCGCATAGTT
AAGCCAGTATCTGCTCCCTGCTTGTGTGTTGGAGGTCGCTGAGTAGTGCGCGAGCAAAATTTAAGCTACA
ACAAGGCAAGGCTTGACCGACAATTGCATGAAGAATCTGCTTAGGGTTAGGCGTTTTGCGCTGCTTCGCG
ATGTACGGGCCAGATATACGCGTTGACATTGATTATTGACTAGTTATTAATAGTAATCAATTACGGGGTC
ATTAGTTCATAGCCCATATATGGAGTTCCGCGTTACATAACTTACGGTAAATGGCCCGCCTGGCTGACCG
CCCAACGACCCCCGCCCATTGACGTCAATAATGACGTATGTTCCCATAGTAACGCCAATAGGGACTTTCC
ATTGACGTCAATGGGTGGAGTATTTACGGTAAACTGCCCACTTGGCAGTACATCAAGTGTATCATATGCC
AAGTACGCCCCCTATTGACGTCAATGACGGTAAATGGCCCGCCTGGCATTATGCCCAGTACATGACCTTA
TGGGACTTTCCTACTTGGCAGTACATCTACGTATTAGTCATCGCTATTACCATGGTGATGCGGTTTTGGC
AGTACATCAATGGGCGTGGATAGCGGTTTGACTCACGGGGATTTCCAAGTCTCCACCCCATTGACGTCAA
TGGGAGTTTGTTTTGGCACCAAAATCAACGGGACTTTCCAAAATGTCGTAACAACTCCGCCCCATTGACG
CAAATGGGCGGTAGGCGTGTACGGTGGGAGGTCTATATAAGCAGAGCTCTCTGGCTAACTAGAGAACCCA
CTGCTTACTGGCTTATCGAAATTAATACGACTCACTATAGGGAGACCCAAGCTTGGTACCGCCACCATGA
GTTCCACACAGATTCGCACAGAAATCCCTGTGGCGCTCCTAATCCTATGCCTTTGTCTGGTGGCGTGCCA
TGCCAATTGTCCCACGTATCGTTCGCATTTGGGATTCTGGCAAGAGGGTTGGAGTGGACAGGTTTATCAG
GACTGGCTAGGCAGGATGAACTGTTCCTACGAGAATATGACGGCCCTAGAGGCCGTCTCCCTAAACGGGA
CCAGACTAGCAGCTGGATCTCCGTCGAGTGAGTATCCAAATGTCTCCGTATCTGTTGAAGATACGTCTGC
CTCTGGGTCTGGAGAAGATGCAATAGATGAATCGGGGTCGGGGGAGGAAGAGCGTCCCGTGACCTCCCAC
GTGACTTTTATGACACAAAGCGTCCAGGCCACCACAGAACTGACCGATGCCTTAATATCAGCCTTTTCAG
GATCATATTCATCTGGGGAACCATCCAGGACCACGCGAATTCGCGTATCACCGGTCGCAGAAAACGGCAG
AAATAGTGGTGCTAGTAACCGTGTGCCATTTTCTGCCACCACTACAACGACTAGAGGAAGAGACGCGCAC
TACAATGCAGAAATACGGACCCATCTTTACATACTATGGGCTGTGGGTTTATTGCTGGGACTTGTCCTTA
TACTTTACCTGTGCGTTCCACGATGCCGGCGTAAGAAACCCTACATAGTGGACTACAAAGACCATGACGG
TGATTATAAAGATCATGATATCGATTACAAGGATGACGATGACAAGTAGTAACTCGAGGCGGCCGCTCGA
GCATGCATCTAGAGGGCCCTATTCTATAGTGTCACCTAAATGCTAGAGCTCGCTGATCAGCCTCGACTGT
GCCTTCTAGTTGCCAGCCATCTGTTGTTTGCCCCTCCCCCGTGCCTTCCTTGACCCTGGAAGGTGCCACT
CCCACTGTCCTTTCCTAATAAAATGAGGAAATTGCATCGCATTGTCTGAGTAGGTGTCATTCTATTCTGG
GGGGTGGGGTGGGGCAGGACAGCAAGGGGGAGGATTGGGAAGACAATAGCAGGCATGCTGGGGATGCGGT
GGGCTCTATGGCTTCTGAGGCGGAAAGAACCAGCTGGGGCTCTAGGGGGTATCCCC
[124 nt withheld, positions 2017-2140]
C
[91 nt withheld, positions 2142-2232]
A
[49 nt withheld, positions 2234-2282]
CCTTTGACGTTGGAGTCCACGTTCTTT
[37 nt withheld, positions 2310-2346]
ACCCTATCTCGGTCTATTCTTTTGATTTATAAGGGATTTTGCCGATTTCGGCCTATTGGTTAAAAAATGA
GCTGATTTAACAAAAATTTAACGCGAATTAATTCTGTGGAATGTGTGTCAGTTAGGGTGTGGAAAGTCCC
CAGGCTCCCCAGCAGGCAGAAGTATGCAAAGCATGCATCTCAATTAGTCAGCAACCAGGTGTGGAAAGTC
CCCAGGCTCCCCAGCAGGCAGAAGTATGCAAAGCATGCATCTCAATTAGTCAGCAACCATAGTCCCGCCC
CTAACTCCGCCCATCCCGCCCCTAACTCCGCCCAGTTCCGCCCATTCTCCGCCCCATGGCTGACTAATTT
TTTTTATTTATGCAGAGGCCGAGGCCGCCTCTGCCTCTGAGCTATTCCAGAAGTAGTGAGGAGGCTTTTT
TGGAGGCCTAGGCTTTTGCAAAAAGCTCCCGGGAGCTTGTATATCCATTTTCGGATCTGATCAAGAGACA
GGATGAGGATCGTTTCGCATGATTGAACAAGATGGATTGCACGCAGGTTCTCCGGCCGCTTGGGTGGAGA
GGCTATTCGGCTATGACTGGGCACAACAGACAATCGGCTGCTCTGATGCCGCCGTGTTCCGGCTGTCAGC
GCAGGGGCGCCCGGTTCTTTTTGTCAAGACCGACCTGTCCGGTGCCCTGAATGAACTGCAGGACGAGGCA
GCGCGGCTATCGTGGCTGGCCACGACGGGCGTTCCTTGCGCAGCTGTGCTCGACGTTGTCACTGAAGCGG
GAAGGGACTGGCTGCTATTGGGCGAAGTGCCGGGGCAGGATCTCCTGTCATCTCACCTTGCTCCTGCCGA
GAAAGTATCCATCATGGCTGATGCAATGCGGCGGCTGCATACGCTTGATCCGGCTACCTGCCCATTCGAC
CACCAAGCGAAACATCGCATCGAGCGAGCACGTACTCGGATGGAAGCCGGTCTTGTCGATCAGGATGATC
TGGACGAAGAGCATCAGGGGCTCGCGCCAGCCGAACTGTTCGCCAGGCTCAAGGCGCGCATGCCCGACGG
CGAGGATCTCGTCGTGACCCATGGCGATGCCTGCTTGCCGAATATCATGGTGGAAAATGGCCGCTTTTCT
GGATTCATCGACTGTGGCCGGCTGGGTGTGGCGGACCGCTATCAGGACATAGCGTTGGCTACCCGTGATA
TTGCTGAAGAGCTTGGCGGCGAATGGGCTGACCGCTTCCTCGTGCTTTACGGTATCGCCGCTCCCGATTC
GCAGCGCATCGCCTTCTATCGCCTTCTTGACGAGTTCTTCTGAGCGGGACTCTGGGGTTCGAAATGACCG
ACCAAGCGACGCCCAACCTGCCATCACGAGATTTCGATTCCACCGCCGCCTTCTATGAAAGGTTGGGCTT
CGGAATCGTTTTCCGGGACGCCGGCTGGATGATCCTCCAGCGCGGGGATCTCATGCTGGAGTTCTTCGCC
CACCCCAACTTGTTTATTGCAGCTTATAATGGTTACAAATAAAGCAATAGCATCACAAATTTCACAAATA
AAGCATTTTTTTCACTGCATTCTAGTTGTGGTTTGTCCAAACTCATCAATGTATCTTATCATGTCTGTAT
ACCGTCGACCTCTAGCTAGAGCTTGGCGTAATCATGGTCATAGCTGTTTCCTGTGTGAAATTGTTATCCG
CTCACAATTCCACACAACATACGAGCCGGAAGCATAAAGTGTAAAGCCTGGGGTGCCTAATGAGTGAGCT
AACTCACATTAATTGCGTTGCGCTCACTGCCCGCTTTCCAGTCGGGAAACCTGTCGTGCCAGCTGCATTA
ATGAATCGGCCAACGCGCGGGGAGAGGCGGTTTGCGTATTGGGCGCTCTTCCGCTTCCTCGCTCACTGAC
TCGCTGCGCTCGGTCGTTCGGCTGCGGCGAGCGGTATCAGCTCACTCAAAGGCGGTAATACGGTTATCCA
CAGAATCAGGGGATAACGCAGGAAAGAACATGTGAGCAAAAGGCCAGCAAAAGGCCAGGAACCGTAAAAA
GGCCGCGTTGCTGGCGTTTTTCCATAGGCTCCGCCCCCCTGACGAGCATCACAAAAATCGACGCTCAAGT
CAGAGGTGGCGAAACCCGACAGGACTATAAAGATACCAGGCGTTTCCCCCTGGAAGCTCCCTCGTGCGCT
CTCCTGTTCCGACCCTGCCGCTTACCGGATACCTGTCCGCCTTTCTCCCTTCGGGAAGCGTGGCGCTTTC
TCATAGCTCACGCTGTAGGTATCTCAGTTCGGTGTAGGTCGTTCGCTCCAAGCTGGGCTGTGTGCACGAA
CCCCCCGTTCAGCCCGACCGCTGCGCCTTATCCGGTAACTATCGTCTTGAGTCCAACCCGGTAAGACACG
ACTTATCGCCACTGGCAGCAGCCACTGGTAACAGGATTAGCAGAGCGAGGTATGTAGGCGGTGCTACAGA
GTTCTTGAAGTGGTGGCCTAACTACGGCTACACTAGAAGAACAGTATTTGGTATCTGCGCTCTGCTGAAG
CCAGTTACCTTCGGAAAAAGAGTTGGTAGCTCTTGATCCGGCAAACAAACCACCGCTGGTAGCGGTGGTT
TTTTTGTTTGCAAGCAGCAGATTACGCGCAGAAAAAAAGGATCTCAAGAAGATCCTTTGATCTTTTCTAC
GGGGTCTGACGCTCAGTGGAACGAAAACTCACGTTAAGGGATTTTGGTCATGAGATTATCAAAAAGGATC
TTCACCTAGATCCTTTTAAATTAAAAATGAAGTTTTAAATCAATCTAAAGTATATATGAGTAAACTTGGT
CTGACAGTTACCAATGCTTAATCAGTGAGGCACCTATCTCAGCGATCTGTCTATTTCGTTCATCCATAGT
TGCCTGACTCCCCGTCGTGTAGATAACTACGATACGGGAGGGCTTACCATCTGGCCCCAGTGCTGCAATG
ATACCGCGAGACCCACGCTCACCGGCTCCAGATTTATCAGCAATAAACCAGCCAGCCGGAAGGGCCGAGC
GCAGAAGTGGTCCTGCAACTTTATCCGCCTCCATCCAGTCTATTAATTGTTGCCGGGAAGCTAGAGTAAG
TAGTTCGCCAGTTAATAGTTTGCGCAACGTTGTTGCCATTGCTACAGGCATCGTGGTGTCACGCTCGTCG
TTTGGTATGGCTTCATTCAGCTCCGGTTCCCAACGATCAAGGCGAGTTACATGATCCCCCATGTTGTGCA
AAAAAGCGGTTAGCTCCTTCGGTCCTCCGATCGTTGTCAGAAGTAAGTTGGCCGCAGTGTTATCACTCAT
GGTTATGGCAGCACTGCATAATTCTCTTACTGTCATGCCATCCGTAAGATGCTTTTCTGTGACTGGTGAG
TACTCAACCAAGTCATTCTGAGAATAGTGTATGCGGCGACCGAGTTGCTCTTGCCCGGCGTCAATACGGG
ATAATACCGCGCCACATAGCAGAACTTTAAAAGTGCTCATCATTGGAAAACGTTCTTCGGGGCGAAAACT
CTCAAGGATCTTACCGCTGTTGAGATCCAGTTCGATGTAACCCACTCGTGCACCCAACTGATCTTCAGCA
TCTTTTACTTTCACCAGCGTTTCTGGGTGAGCAAAAACAGGAAGGCAAAATGCCGCAAAAAAGGGAATAA
GGGCGACACGGAAATGTTGAATACTCATACTCTTCCTTTTTCAATATTATTGAAGCATTTATCAGGGTTA
TTGTCTCATGAGCGGATACATATTTGAATGTATTTAGAAAAATAAACAAATAGGGGTTCCGCGCACATTT
CCCCGAAAAGTGCCACCTGACGTC
