>Addgene plasmid #178403 | pOME0182 | depositor partial sequence | sequence record 346466 | Insert
GTCGACGGTACCGCCACCATGAGTTCCACACAGATTCGCACAGAAATCCCTGTGGCGCTCCTAATCCTAT
GCCTTTGTCTGGTGGCGTGCCATGCCAATTGTCCCACGTATCGTTCGCATTTGGGATTCTGGCAAGAGGG
TTGGAGTGGACAGGTTTATCAGGACTGGCTAGGCAGGATGAACTGTTCCTACGAGAATATGACGGCCCTA
GAGGCCGTCTCCCTAAACGGGACCAGACTAGCAGCTGGATCTCCGTCGAGTGAGTATCCAAATGTCTCCG
TATCTGTTGAAGATACGTCTGCCTCTGGGTCTGGAGAAGATGCAATAGATGAATCGGGGTCGGGGGAGGA
AGAGCGTCCCGTGACCTCCCACGTGACTTTTATGACACAAAGCGTCCAGGCCACCACAGAACTGACCGAT
GCCTTAATATCAGCCTTTTCAGGATCATATTCATCTGGGGAACCATCCAGGACCACGCGAATTCGCGTAT
CACCGGTCGCAGAAAACGGCAGAAATAGTGGTGCTAGTAACCGTGTGCCATTTTCTGCCACCACTACAAC
GACTAGAGGAAGAGACGCGCACTACAATGCAGAAATACGGACCCATCTTTACATACTATGGGCTGTGGGT
TTATTGCTGGGACTTGTCCTTATACTTTACCTGTGCGTTCCACGATGCCGGCGTAAGAAACCCTACATAG
TGGACTACAAAGACCATGACGGTGATTATAAAGATCATGATATCGATTACAAGGATGACGATGACAAGTA
GTAACTCGAGGCGGCCGC
