>Addgene plasmid #178403 | pOME0182 | depositor partial sequence | sequence record 346467 | Backbone
GACGGATCGGGAGATCTCCCGATCCCCTATGGTGCACTCTCAGTACAATCTGCTCTGATGCCGCATAGTT
AAGCCAGTATCTGCTCCCTGCTTGTGTGTTGGAGGTCGCTGAGTAGTGCGCGAGCAAAATTTAAGCTACA
ACAAGGCAAGGCTTGACCGACAATTGCATGAAGAATCTGCTTAGGGTTAGGCGTTTTGCGCTGCTTCGCG
ATGTACGGGCCAGATATACGCGTTGACATTGATTATTGACTAGTTATTAATAGTAATCAATTACGGGGTC
ATTAGTTCATAGCCCATATATGGAGTTCCGCGTTACATAACTTACGGTAAATGGCCCGCCTGGCTGACCG
CCCAACGACCCCCGCCCATTGACGTCAATAATGACGTATGTTCCCATAGTAACGCCAATAGGGACTTTCC
ATTGACGTCAATGGGTGGAGTATTTACGGTAAACTGCCCACTTGGCAGTACATCAAGTGTATCATATGCC
AAGTACGCCCCCTATTGACGTCAATGACGGTAAATGGCCCGCCTGGCATTATGCCCAGTACATGACCTTA
TGGGACTTTCCTACTTGGCAGTACATCTACGTATTAGTCATCGCTATTACCATGGTGATGCGGTTTTGGC
AGTACATCAATGGGCGTGGATAGCGGTTTGACTCACGGGGATTTCCAAGTCTCCACCCCATTGACGTCAA
TGGGAGTTTGTTTTGGCACCAAAATCAACGGGACTTTCCAAAATGTCGTAACAACTCCGCCCCATTGACG
CAAATGGGCGGTAGGCGTGTACGGTGGGAGGTCTATATAAGCAGAGCTCTCTGGCTAACTAGAGAACCCA
CTGCTTACTGGCTTATCGAAATTAATACGACTCACTATAGGGAGACCCAAGCTGGCTAGTTAAGCTTGAT
CAAACAAGTTTGTACAAAAAAGCTGAACGAGAAACGTAAAATGATATAAATATCAATATATTAAATTAGA
TTTTGCATAAAAAACAGACTACATAATACTGTAAAACACAACATATCCAGTCACTATGGCGGCCGCATTA
GGCACCCCAGGCTTTACACTTTATGCTTCCGGCTCGTATAATGTGTGGATTTTGAGTTAGGATCCGTCGA
GATTTTCAGGAGCTAAGGAAGCTAAAATGGAGAAAAAAATCACTGGATATACCACCGTTGATATATCCCA
ATGGCATCGTAAAGAACATTTTGAGGCATTTCAGTCAGTTGCTCAATGTACCTATAACCAGACCGTTCAG
CTGGATATTACGGCCTTTTTAAAGACCGTAAAGAAAAATAAGCACAAGTTTTATCCGGCCTTTATTCACA
TTCTTGCCCGCCTGATGAATGCTCATCCGGAATTCCGTATGGCAATGAAAGACGGTGAGCTGGTGATATG
GGATAGTGTTCACCCTTGTTACACCGTTTTCCATGAGCAAACTGAAACGTTTTCATCGCTCTGGAGTGAA
TACCACGACGATTTCCGGCAGTTTCTACACATATATTCGCAAGATGTGGCGTGTTACGGTGAAAACCTGG
CCTATTTCCCTAAAGGGTTTATTGAGAATATGTTTTTCGTCTCAGCCAATCCCTGGGTGAGTTTCACCAG
TTTTGATTTAAACGTGGCCAATATGGACAACTTCTTCGCCCCCGTTTTCACCATGGGCAAATATTATACG
CAAGGCGACAAGGTGCTGATGCCGCTGGCGATTCAGGTTCATCATGCCGTTTGTGATGGCTTCCATGTCG
GCAGAATGCTTAATGAATTACAACAGTACTGCGATGAGTGGCAGGCGGGGCGTAATCTAGAGGATCCGGC
TTACTAAAAGCCAGATAACAGTATGCGTATTTGCGCGCTGATTTTTGCGGTATAAGAATATATACTGATA
TGTATACCCGAAGTATGTCAAAAAGAGGTATGCTATGAAGCAGCGTATTACAGTGACAGTTGACAGCGAC
AGCTATCAGTTGCTCAAGGCATATATGATGTCAATATCTCCGGTCTGGTAAGCACAACCATGCAGAATGA
AGCCCGTCGTCTGCGTGCCGAACGCTGGAAAGCGGAAAATCAGGAAGGGATGGCTGAGGTCGCCCGGTTT
ATTGAAATGAACGGCTCTTTTGCTGACGAGAACAGGGGCTGGTGAAATGCAGTTTAAGGTTTACACCTAT
AAAAGAGAGAGCCGTTATCGTCTGTTTGTGGATGTACAGAGTGATATTATTGACACGCCCGGGCGACGGA
TGGTGATCCCCCTGGCCAGTGCACGTCTGCTGTCAGATAAAGTCCCCCGTGAACTTTACCCGGTGGTGCA
TATCGGGGATGAAAGCTGGCGCATGATGACCACCGATATGGCCAGTGTGCCGGTCTCCGTTATCGGGGAA
GAAGTGGCTGATCTCAGCCACCGCGAAAATGACATCAAAAACGCCATTAACCTGATGTTCTGGGGAATAT
AAATGTCAGGCTCCCTTATACACAGCCAGTCTGCAGGTCGACCATAGTGACTGGATATGTTGTGTTTTAC
AGTATTATGTAGTCTGTTTTTTATGCAAAATCTAATTTAATATATTGATATTTATATCATTTTACGTTTC
TCGTTCAGCTTTCTTGTACAAAGTGGTTCGATCTAGAATGGCTAGCAAAGGAGAAGAACTTTTCACTGGA
GTTGTCCCAATTCTTGTTGAATTAGATGGTGATGTTAATGGGCACAAATTTTCTGTCAGTGGAGAGGGTG
AAGGTGATGCTACATACGGAAAGCTTACCCTTAAATTTATTTGCACTACTGGAAAACTACCTGTTCCATG
GCCAACACTTGTCACTACTTTCTCTTATGGTGTTCAATGCTTTTCCCGTTATCCGGATCATATGAAACGG
CATGACTTTTTCAAGAGTGCCATGCCCGAAGGTTATGTACAGGAACGCACTATATCTTTCAAAGATGACG
GGAACTACAAGACGCGTGCTGAAGTCAAGTTTGAAGGTGATACCCTTGTTAATCGTATCGAGTTAAAAGG
TATTGATTTTAAAGAAGATGGAAACATTCTCGGACACAAACTCGAGTACAACTATAACTCACACAATGTA
TACATCACGGCAGACAAACAAAAGAATGGAATCAAAGCTAACTTCAAAATTCGCCACAACATTGAAGATG
GATCCGTTCAACTAGCAGACCATTATCAACAAAATACTCCAATTGGCGATGGCCCTGTCCTTTTACCAGA
CAACCATTACCTGTCGACACAATCTGCCCTTTCGAAAGATCCCAACGAAAAGCGTGACCACATGGTCCTT
CTTGAGTTTGTAACTGCTGCTGGGATTACACATGGCATGGATGAGCTCTACAAATAATGAATTAAACCCG
CTGATCAGCCTCGACTGTGCCTTCTAGTTGCCAGCCATCTGTTGTTTGCCCCTCCCCCGTGCCTTCCTTG
ACCCTGGAAGGTGCCACTCCCACTGTCCTTTCCTAATAAAATGAGGAAATTGCATCGCATTGTCTGAGTA
GGTGTCATTCTATTCTGGGGGGTGGGGTGGGGCAGGACAGCAAGGGGGAGGATTGGGAAGACAATAGCAG
GCATGCTGGGGATGCGGTGGGCTCTATGGCTTCTGAGGCGGAAAGAACCAGCTGGGGCTCTAGGGGGTAT
CCCC
[124 nt withheld, positions 3645-3768]
C
[91 nt withheld, positions 3770-3860]
A
[49 nt withheld, positions 3862-3910]
CCTTTGACGTTGGAGTCCACGTTCTTT
[37 nt withheld, positions 3938-3974]
ACCCTATCTCGGTCTATTCTTTTGATTTATAAGGGATTTTGCCGATTTCGGCCTATTGGTTAAAAAATGA
GCTGATTTAACAAAAATTTAACGCGAATTAATTCTGTGGAATGTGTGTCAGTTAGGGTGTGGAAAGTCCC
CAGGCTCCCCAGCAGGCAGAAGTATGCAAAGCATGCATCTCAATTAGTCAGCAACCAGGTGTGGAAAGTC
CCCAGGCTCCCCAGCAGGCAGAAGTATGCAAAGCATGCATCTCAATTAGTCAGCAACCATAGTCCCGCCC
CTAACTCCGCCCATCCCGCCCCTAACTCCGCCCAGTTCCGCCCATTCTCCGCCCCATGGCTGACTAATTT
TTTTTATTTATGCAGAGGCCGAGGCCGCCTCTGCCTCTGAGCTATTCCAGAAGTAGTGAGGAGGCTTTTT
TGGAGGCCTAGGCTTTTGCAAAAAGCTCCCGGGAGCTTGTATATCCATTTTCGGATCTGATCAAGAGACA
GGATGAGGATCGTTTCGCATGATTGAACAAGATGGATTGCACGCAGGTTCTCCGGCCGCTTGGGTGGAGA
GGCTATTCGGCTATGACTGGGCACAACAGACAATCGGCTGCTCTGATGCCGCCGTGTTCCGGCTGTCAGC
GCAGGGGCGCCCGGTTCTTTTTGTCAAGACCGACCTGTCCGGTGCCCTGAATGAACTGCAGGACGAGGCA
GCGCGGCTATCGTGGCTGGCCACGACGGGCGTTCCTTGCGCAGCTGTGCTCGACGTTGTCACTGAAGCGG
GAAGGGACTGGCTGCTATTGGGCGAAGTGCCGGGGCAGGATCTCCTGTCATCTCACCTTGCTCCTGCCGA
GAAAGTATCCATCATGGCTGATGCAATGCGGCGGCTGCATACGCTTGATCCGGCTACCTGCCCATTCGAC
CACCAAGCGAAACATCGCATCGAGCGAGCACGTACTCGGATGGAAGCCGGTCTTGTCGATCAGGATGATC
TGGACGAAGAGCATCAGGGGCTCGCGCCAGCCGAACTGTTCGCCAGGCTCAAGGCGCGCATGCCCGACGG
CGAGGATCTCGTCGTGACCCATGGCGATGCCTGCTTGCCGAATATCATGGTGGAAAATGGCCGCTTTTCT
GGATTCATCGACTGTGGCCGGCTGGGTGTGGCGGACCGCTATCAGGACATAGCGTTGGCTACCCGTGATA
TTGCTGAAGAGCTTGGCGGCGAATGGGCTGACCGCTTCCTCGTGCTTTACGGTATCGCCGCTCCCGATTC
GCAGCGCATCGCCTTCTATCGCCTTCTTGACGAGTTCTTCTGAGCGGGACTCTGGGGTTCGCGAAATGAC
CGACCAAGCGACGCCCAACCTGCCATCACGAGATTTCGATTCCACCGCCGCCTTCTATGAAAGGTTGGGC
TTCGGAATCGTTTTCCGGGACGCCGGCTGGATGATCCTCCAGCGCGGGGATCTCATGCTGGAGTTCTTCG
CCCACCCCAACTTGTTTATTGCAGCTTATAATGGTTACAAATAAAGCAATAGCATCACAAATTTCACAAA
TAAAGCATTTTTTTCACTGCATTCTAGTTGTGGTTTGTCCAAACTCATCAATGTATCTTATCATGTCTGT
ATACCGTCGACCTCTAGCTAGAGCTTGGCGTAATCATGGTCATAGCTGTTTCCTGTGTGAAATTGTTATC
CGCTCACAATTCCACACAACATACGAGCCGGAAGCATAAAGTGTAAAGCCTGGGGTGCCTAATGAGTGAG
CTAACTCACATTAATTGCGTTGCGCTCACTGCCCGCTTTCCAGTCGGGAAACCTGTCGTGCCAGCTGCAT
TAATGAATCGGCCAACGCGCGGGGAGAGGCGGTTTGCGTATTGGGCGCTCTTCCGCTTCCTCGCTCACTG
ACTCGCTGCGCTCGGTCGTTCGGCTGCGGCGAGCGGTATCAGCTCACTCAAAGGCGGTAATACGGTTATC
CACAGAATCAGGGGATAACGCAGGAAAGAACATGTGAGCAAAAGGCCAGCAAAAGGCCAGGAACCGTAAA
AAGGCCGCGTTGCTGGCGTTTTTCCATAGGCTCCGCCCCCCTGACGAGCATCACAAAAATCGACGCTCAA
GTCAGAGGTGGCGAAACCCGACAGGACTATAAAGATACCAGGCGTTTCCCCCTGGAAGCTCCCTCGTGCG
CTCTCCTGTTCCGACCCTGCCGCTTACCGGATACCTGTCCGCCTTTCTCCCTTCGGGAAGCGTGGCGCTT
TCTCATAGCTCACGCTGTAGGTATCTCAGTTCGGTGTAGGTCGTTCGCTCCAAGCTGGGCTGTGTGCACG
AACCCCCCGTTCAGCCCGACCGCTGCGCCTTATCCGGTAACTATCGTCTTGAGTCCAACCCGGTAAGACA
CGACTTATCGCCACTGGCAGCAGCCACTGGTAACAGGATTAGCAGAGCGAGGTATGTAGGCGGTGCTACA
GAGTTCTTGAAGTGGTGGCCTAACTACGGCTACACTAGAAGAACAGTATTTGGTATCTGCGCTCTGCTGA
AGCCAGTTACCTTCGGAAAAAGAGTTGGTAGCTCTTGATCCGGCAAACAAACCACCGCTGGTAGCGGTGG
TTTTTTTGTTTGCAAGCAGCAGATTACGCGCAGAAAAAAAGGATCTCAAGAAGATCCTTTGATCTTTTCT
ACGGGGTCTGACGCTCAGTGGAACGAAAACTCACGTTAAGGGATTTTGGTCATGAGATTATCAAAAAGGA
TCTTCACCTAGATCCTTTTAAATTAAAAATGAAGTTTTAAATCAATCTAAAGTATATATGAGTAAACTTG
GTCTGACAGTTACCAATGCTTAATCAGTGAGGCACCTATCTCAGCGATCTGTCTATTTCGTTCATCCATA
GTTGCCTGACTCCCCGTCGTGTAGATAACTACGATACGGGAGGGCTTACCATCTGGCCCCAGTGCTGCAA
TGATACCGCGAGACCCACGCTCACCGGCTCCAGATTTATCAGCAATAAACCAGCCAGCCGGAAGGGCCGA
GCGCAGAAGTGGTCCTGCAACTTTATCCGCCTCCATCCAGTCTATTAATTGTTGCCGGGAAGCTAGAGTA
AGTAGTTCGCCAGTTAATAGTTTGCGCAACGTTGTTGCCATTGCTACAGGCATCGTGGTGTCACGCTCGT
CGTTTGGTATGGCTTCATTCAGCTCCGGTTCCCAACGATCAAGGCGAGTTACATGATCCCCCATGTTGTG
CAAAAAAGCGGTTAGCTCCTTCGGTCCTCCGATCGTTGTCAGAAGTAAGTTGGCCGCAGTGTTATCACTC
ATGGTTATGGCAGCACTGCATAATTCTCTTACTGTCATGCCATCCGTAAGATGCTTTTCTGTGACTGGTG
AGTACTCAACCAAGTCATTCTGAGAATAGTGTATGCGGCGACCGAGTTGCTCTTGCCCGGCGTCAATACG
GGATAATACCGCGCCACATAGCAGAACTTTAAAAGTGCTCATCATTGGAAAACGTTCTTCGGGGCGAAAA
CTCTCAAGGATCTTACCGCTGTTGAGATCCAGTTCGATGTAACCCACTCGTGCACCCAACTGATCTTCAG
CATCTTTTACTTTCACCAGCGTTTCTGGGTGAGCAAAAACAGGAAGGCAAAATGCCGCAAAAAAGGGAAT
AAGGGCGACACGGAAATGTTGAATACTCATACTCTTCCTTTTTCAATATTATTGAAGCATTTATCAGGGT
TATTGTCTCATGAGCGGATACATATTTGAATGTATTTAGAAAAATAAACAAATAGGGGTTCCGCGCACAT
TTCCCCGAAAAGTGCCACCTGACGTC
